>Addgene plasmid #85750 | pEJS482-pCDest2-AcrIIC3Nme-mTagBFP2-IRES | depositor full sequence | sequence record 167159 | pEJS482-pCDest2-AcrIIC3Nme-mTagBFP2-IRES sequence 7294 bps
CGCCATTCTGCCTGGGGACGTCGGAGCAAGCTTGATTTAGGTGACACTATAGAATACAAGCTACTTGTTC
TTTTTGCAGGATCCCATCGATTCGAAGCCGCCACCATGTTCAAACGCGCTATTATCTTCACTTCTTTCAA
CGGCTTTGAAAAAGTTTCTCGAACTGAAAAACGCCGCCTTGCCAAAATCATCAATGCTCGAGTTTCCATC
ATCGACGAATACTTGAGAGCCAAAGACACCAACGCATCGCTTGACGGTCAGTACCGCGCTTTCTTGTTCA
ACGACGAATCGCCCGCAATGACCGAATTTCTGGCAAAACTTAAAGCCTTTGCCGAAAGTTGCACCGGAAT
CAGCATCGACGCATGGGAAATTGAAGAAAGCGAATACGTCCGCCTGCCGGTGGAACGCAGGGATTTCTTA
GCGGCAGCCAACGGCAAAGAGATTTTTAAAATTTAATGACTCGAGCCTCTAGAACTATAGTGAGTCGTAT
TACGTAGATCCAGACATGATAAGATACATTGATGAGTTTGGACAAACCACAACTAGAATGCAGTGAAAAA
AATGCTTTATTTGTGAAATTTGTGATGCTATTGCTTTATTTGTAACCATTATAAGCTGCAATAAACAAGT
TAACAACAACAATTGCATTCATTTTATGTTTCAGGTTCAGGGGGAGGTGTGGGAGGTTTTTTAATTCGCG
GCCGCGGCGCCAATGCATTGGGCCCGGTACTAATTCGCGGCCGCGGCGCCAATGCATTGGGCCCGGTACC
TCACATGGCTCGACAGATCTTCAATATTGGCCATTAGCCATATTATTCATTGGTTATATAGCATAAATCA
ATATTGGCTATTGGCCATTGCATACGTTGTATCTATATCATAATATGTACATTTATATTGGCTCATGTCC
AATATGACCGCCATGTTGGCATTGATTATTGACTAGTTATTAATAGTAATCAATTACGGGGTCATTAGTT
CATAGCCCATATATGGAGTTCCGCGTTACATAACTTACGGTAAATGGCCCGCCTGGCTGACCGCCCAACG
ACCCCCGCCCATTGACGTCAATAATGACGTATGTTCCCATAGTAACGCCAATAGGGACTTTCCATTGACG
TCAATGGGTGGAGTATTTACGGTAAACTGCCCACTTGGCAGTACATCAAGTGTATCATATGCCAAGTCCG
CCCCCTATTGACGTCAATGACGGTAAATGGCCCGCCTGGCATTATGCCCAGTACATGACCTTACGGGACT
TTCCTACTTGGCAGTACATCTACGTATTAGTCATCGCTATTACCATGGTGATGCGGTTTTGGCAGTACAC
CAATGGGCGTGGATAGCGGTTTGACTCACGGGGATTTCCAAGTCTCCACCCCATTGACGTCAATGGGAGT
TTGTTTTGGCACCAAAATCAACGGGACTTTCCAAAATGTCGTAACAACTGCGATCGCCCGCCCCGTTGAC
GCAAATGGGCGGTAGGCGTGTACGGTGGGAGGTCTATATAAGCAGAGCTCGTTTAGTGAACCGTCAGATC
ACTAGAAGCTTTATTGCGGTAGTTTATCACAGTTAAATTGCTAACGCAGTCAGTGCTTCTGACACAACAG
TCTCGAACTTAAGCTGCAGTGACTCTCTTAAGGTAGCCTTGCAGAAGTTGGTCGTGAGGCACTGGGCAGG
TAAGTATCAAGGTTACAAGACAGGTTTAAGGAGACCAATAGAAACTGGGCTTGTCGAGACAGAGAAGACT
CTTGCGTTTCTGATAGGCACCTATTGGTCTTACTGACATCCACTTTGCCTTTCTCTCCACAGGTGTCCAC
TCCCAGTTCAATTACAGCTCTTAAGGCTAGAGTACTTAATACGACTCACTATAGGCTAGAATGGTGTCTA
AGGGCGAAGAGCTGATTAAGGAGAACATGCACATGAAGCTGTACATGGAGGGCACCGTGGACAACCATCA
CTTCAAGTGCACATCCGAGGGCGAAGGCAAGCCCTACGAGGGCACCCAGACCATGAGAATCAAGGTGGTC
GAGGGCGGCCCTCTCCCCTTCGCCTTCGACATCCTGGCTACTAGCTTCCTCTACGGCAGCAAGACCTTCA
TCAACCACACCCAGGGCATCCCCGACTTCTTCAAGCAGTCCTTCCCTGAGGGCTTCACATGGGAGAGAGT
CACCACATACGAAGACGGGGGCGTGCTGACCGCTACCCAGGACACCAGCCTCCAGGACGGCTGCCTCATC
TACAACGTCAAGATCAGAGGGGTGAACTTCACATCCAACGGCCCTGTGATGCAGAAGAAAACACTCGGCT
GGGAGGCCTTCACCGAGACGCTGTACCCCGCTGACGGCGGCCTGGAAGGCAGAAACGACATGGCCCTGAA
GCTCGTGGGCGGGAGCCATCTGATCGCAAACGCCAAGACCACATATAGATCCAAGAAACCCGCTAAGAAC
CTCAAGATGCCTGGCGTCTACTATGTGGACTACAGACTGGAAAGAATCAAGGAGGCCAACAACGAGACCT
ACGTCGAGCAGCACGAGGTGGCAGTGGCCAGATACTGCGACCTCCCTAGCAAACTGGGGCACAAGCTTAA
TTGAACGCGTCGAGCATGCATCTAGGGCGGCCAATTCCGCCCCTCTCCCCCCCCCCCCTCTCCCTCCCCC
CCCCCTAACGTTACTGGCCGAAGCCGCTTGGAATAAGGCCGGTGTGCGTTTGTCTATATGTTATTTTCCA
CCATATTGCCGTCTTTTGGCAATGTGAGGGCCCGGAAACCTGGCCCTGTCTTCTTGACGAGCATTCCTAG
GGGTCTTTCCCCTCTCGCCAAAGGAATGCAAGGTCTGTTGAATGTCGTGAAGGAAGCAGTTCCTCTGGAA
GCTTCTTGAAGACAAACAACGTCTGTAGCGACCCTTTGCAGGCAGCGGAACCCCCCACCTGGCGACAGGT
GCCTCTGCGGCCAAAAGCCACGTGTATAAGATACACCTGCAAAGGCGGCACAACCCCAGTGCCACGTTGT
GAGTTGGATAGTTGTGGAAAGAGTCAAATGGCTCTCCTCAAGCGTATTCAACAAGGGGCTGAAGGATGCC
CAGAAGGTACCCCATTGTATGGGATCTGATCTGGGGCCTCGGTGCACATGCTTTACATGTGTTTAGTCGA
GGTTAAAAAAACGTCTAGGCCCCCCGAACCACGGGGACGTGGTTTTCCTTTGAAAAACACGATGATAAGC
TTGCCACAACCCGGGATCCTCTAGAGTCGACCCGGGCGGCCGCTTCCCTTTAGTGAGGGTTAATGCTTCG
AGCAGACATGATAAGATACATTGATGAGTTTGGACAAACCACAACTAGAATGCAGTGAAAAAAATGCTTT
ATTTGTGAAATTTGTGATGCTATTGCTTTATTTGTAACCATTATAAGCTGCAATAAACAAGTTAACAACA
ACAATTGCATTCATTTTATGTTTCAGGTTCAGGGGGAGATGTGGGAGGTTTTTTAAAGCAAGTAAAACCT
CTACAAATGTGGTAAAATCCGATAAGGATCGATCCGGGCGGTACCCAGCTTTTGTTCCCTTTAGTGAGGG
TTAATTCCAGCTTTTGTTCCCTTTAGTGAGGGTTAATTGCGCGCTTGGCGTAATCATGGTCATAGCTGTT
TCCTGTGTGAAATTGTTATCCGCTCACAATTCCACACAACATACGAGCCGGAAGCATAAAGTGTAAAGCC
TGGGGTGCCTAATGAGTGAGCTAACTCACATTAATTGCGTTGCGCTCACTGCCCGCTTTCCAGTCGGGAA
ACCTGTCGTGCCAGCTGCATTAATGAATCGGCCAACGCGCGGGGAGAGGCGGTTTGCGTATTGGGCGCTC
TTCCGCTTCCTCGCTCACTGACTCGCTGCGCTCGGTCGTTCGGCTGCGGCGAGCGGTATCAGCTCACTCA
AAGGCGGTAATACGGTTATCCACAGAATCAGGGGATAACGCAGGAAAGAACATGTGAGCAAAAGGCCAGC
AAAAGGCCAGGAACCGTAAAAAGGCCGCGTTGCTGGCGTTTTTCCATAGGCTCCGCCCCCCTGACGAGCA
TCACAAAAATCGACGCTCAAGTCAGAGGTGGCGAAACCCGACAGGACTATAAAGATACCAGGCGTTTCCC
CCTGGAAGCTCCCTCGTGCGCTCTCCTGTTCCGACCCTGCCGCTTACCGGATACCTGTCCGCCTTTCTCC
CTTCGGGAAGCGTGGCGCTTTCTCATAGCTCACGCTGTAGGTATCTCAGTTCGGTGTAGGTCGTTCGCTC
CAAGCTGGGCTGTGTGCACGAACCCCCCGTTCAGCCCGACCGCTGCGCCTTATCCGGTAACTATCGTCTT
GAGTCCAACCCGGTAAGACACGACTTATCGCCACTGGCAGCAGCCACTGGTAACAGGATTAGCAGAGCGA
GGTATGTAGGCGGTGCTACAGAGTTCTTGAAGTGGTGGCCTAACTACGGCTACACTAGAAGGACAGTATT
TGGTATCTGCGCTCTGCTGAAGCCAGTTACCTTCGGAAAAAGAGTTGGTAGCTCTTGATCCGGCAAACAA
ACCACCGCTGGTAGCGGTGGTTTTTTTGTTTGCAAGCAGCAGATTACGCGCAGAAAAAAAGGATCTCAAG
AAGATCCTTTGATCTTTTCTACGGGGTCTGACGCTCAGTGGAACGAAAACTCACGTTAAGGGATTTTGGT
CATGAGATTATCAAAAAGGATCTTCACCTAGATCCTTTTAAATTAAAAATGAAGTTTTAAATCAATCTAA
AGTATATATGAGTAAACTTGGTCTGACAGTTACCAATGCTTAATCAGTGAGGCACCTATCTCAGCGATCT
GTCTATTTCGTTCATCCATAGTTGCCTGACTCCCCGTCGTGTAGATAACTACGATACGGGAGGGCTTACC
ATCTGGCCCCAGTGCTGCAATGATACCGCGAGACCCACGCTCACCGGCTCCAGATTTATCAGCAATAAAC
CAGCCAGCCGGAAGGGCCGAGCGCAGAAGTGGTCCTGCAACTTTATCCGCCTCCATCCAGTCTATTAATT
GTTGCCGGGAAGCTAGAGTAAGTAGTTCGCCAGTTAATAGTTTGCGCAACGTTGTTGCCATTGCTACAGG
CATCGTGGTGTCACGCTCGTCGTTTGGTATGGCTTCATTCAGCTCCGGTTCCCAACGATCAAGGCGAGTT
ACATGATCCCCCATGTTGTGCAAAAAAGCGGTTAGCTCCTTCGGTCCTCCGATCGTTGTCAGAAGTAAGT
TGGCCGCAGTGTTATCACTCATGGTTATGGCAGCACTGCATAATTCTCTTACTGTCATGCCATCCGTAAG
ATGCTTTTCTGTGACTGGTGAGTACTCAACCAAGTCATTCTGAGAATAGTGTATGCGGCGACCGAGTTGC
TCTTGCCCGGCGTCAATACGGGATAATACCGCGCCACATAGCAGAACTTTAAAAGTGCTCATCATTGGAA
AACGTTCTTCGGGGCGAAAACTCTCAAGGATCTTACCGCTGTTGAGATCCAGTTCGATGTAACCCACTCG
TGCACCCAACTGATCTTCAGCATCTTTTACTTTCACCAGCGTTTCTGGGTGAGCAAAAACAGGAAGGCAA
AATGCCGCAAAAAAGGGAATAAGGGCGACACGGAAATGTTGAATACTCATACTCTTCCTTTTTCAATATT
ATTGAAGCATTTATCAGGGTTATTGTCTCATGAGCGGATACATATTTGAATGTATTTAGAAAAATAAACA
AATAGGGGTTCCGCGCACATTTCCCCGAAAAGTGCCACCTAAATTGTAAGCGTTAATATTTTGTTAAAAT
TCGCGTTAAATTTTTGTTAAATCAGCTCATTTTTTAACCAATAGGCCGAAATCGGCAAAATCCCTTATAA
ATCAAAAGAATAGACCGAGATAGGGT
[37 nt withheld, positions 5907-5943]
AAAGAACGTGGACTCCAACGTCAAAGG
[49 nt withheld, positions 5971-6019]
T
[91 nt withheld, positions 6021-6111]
G
[124 nt withheld, positions 6113-6236]
CCCATTCGCCATTCAGGCTGCGCAACTGTTGGGAAGGGCGATCGGTGCGGGCCTCTTCGCTATTACGCCA
GTCGACCATAGCCAATTCAATATGGCGTATATGGACTCATGCCAATTCAATATGGTGGATCTGGACCTGT
GCCAATTCAATATGGCGTATATGGACTCGTGCCAATTCAATATGGTGGATCTGGACCCCAGCCAATTCAA
TATGGCGGACTTGGCACCATGCCAATTCAATATGGCGGACTTGGCACTGTGCCAACTGGGGAGGGGTCTA
CTTGGCACGGTGCCAAGTTTGAGGAGGGGTCTTGGCCCTGTGCCAAGTCCGCCATATTGAATTGGCATGG
TGCCAATAATGGCGGCCATATTGGCTATATGCCAGGATCAATATATAGGCAATATCCAATATGGCCCTAT
GCCAATATGGCTATTGGCCAGGTTCAATACTATGTATTGGCCCTATGCCATATAGTATTCCATATATGGG
TTTTCCTATTGACGTAGATAGCCCCTCCCAATGGGCGGTCCCATATACCATATATGGGGCTTCCTAATAC
CGCCCATAGCCACTCCCCCATTGACGTCAATGGTCTCTATATATGGTCTTTCCTATTGACGTCATATGGG
CGGTCCTATTGACGTATATGGCGCCTCCCCCATTGACGTCAATTACGGTAAATGGCCCGCCTGGCTCAAT
GCCCATTGACGTCAATAGGACCACCCACCATTGACGTCAATGGGATGGCTCATTGCCCATTCATATCCGT
TCTCACGCCCCCTATTGACGTCAATGACGGTAAATGGCCCACTTGGCAGTACATCAATATCTATTAATAG
TAACTTGGCAAGTACATTACTATTGGAAGGACGCCAGGGTACATTGGCAGTACTCCCATTGACGTCAATG
GCGGTAAATGGCCCGCGATGGCTGCCAAGTACATCCCCATTGACGTCAATGGGGAGGGGCAATGACGCAA
ATGGGCGTTCCATTGACGTAAATGGGCGGTAGGCGTGCCTAATGGGAGGTCTATATAAGCAATGCTCGTT
TAGGGAAC
Features (pLannotate 1.2.2; 25 found; start..end, strand, type, name):
     35..53      +  promoter       SP6 promoter: promoter for bacteriophage SP6 RNA polymerase
    475..492     -  promoter       T7 promoter (fragment): promoter for bacteriophage T7 RNA polymerase
    497..631     -  polyA_signal   SV40 poly(A) signal: SV40 polyadenylation signal
    930..1307    +  enhancer       CMV enhancer: human cytomegalovirus immediate early enhancer
   1308..1519    +  promoter       CMV promoter: human cytomegalovirus (CMV) immediate early promoter
   1680..1812    +  intron         chimeric intron: chimera between introns from human β-globin and immunoglobulin heavy chain genes
   1857..1875    +  promoter       T7 promoter: promoter for bacteriophage T7 RNA polymerase
   1881..2591    +  CDS            mTagBFP2: mTagBFP2 is a basic (constitutively fluorescent) blue fluorescent protein published in 2011, derived from Entacmaea quadricolor. It is reported to be a very rapidly-maturing monomer with very low acid sensitivity.
   2756..3218    +  misc_feature   IRES: internal ribosome entry site (IRES) of the encephalomyocarditis virus (EMCV)
   3233..3252    +  misc_feature   MCS (fragment): pUC18/19 multiple cloning site
   3267..3284    -  promoter       T3 promoter (fragment): promoter for bacteriophage T3 RNA polymerase
   3302..3423    -  polyA_signal   SV40 poly(A) signal: SV40 polyadenylation signal
   3446..3514    -  CDS            large T antigen (fragment): large T antigen from SV40 (simian virus 40)
   3558..3576    -  promoter       T3 promoter: promoter for bacteriophage T3 RNA polymerase
   3590..3608    -  promoter       T3 promoter: promoter for bacteriophage T3 RNA polymerase
   3653..3669    -  protein_bind   lac operator: The lac repressor binds to the lac operator to inhibit transcription in E. coli. This inhibition can be relieved by adding lactose or isopropyl-β-D-thiogalactopyranoside (IPTG). lac repressor encoded by lacI
   3677..3707    -  promoter       lac promoter: promoter for the E. coli lac operon
   3722..3743    -  protein_bind   CAP binding site: CAP binding activates transcription in the presence of cAMP. E. coli catabolite activator protein
   3756..3848    -  CDS            lacI (fragment): lac repressor; lacI; The lac repressor binds to the lac operator to inhibit transcription in E. coli. This inhibition can be relieved by adding lactose or isopropyl-β-D-thiogalactopyranoside (IPTG).
   4031..4619    -  rep_origin     ori: high-copy-number ColE1/pMB1/pBR322/pUC origin of replication
   4790..5650    -  CDS            AmpR: β-lactamase; bla; confers resistance to ampicillin, carbenicillin, and related antibiotics
   5651..5755    -  promoter       AmpR promoter: bla
   5808..6236    -  rep_origin     f1 ori (sequence partly withheld): f1 bacteriophage origin of replication; arrow indicates direction of (+) strand synthesis
   6241..6307    -  CDS            lacZα (fragment): LacZα fragment of β-galactosidase; lacZ fragment
   6310..7294    +  promoter       CMV IE94 promoter: enhancer/promoter region of simian cytomegalovirus major immediate early transcription unit IE94
