[The description below was written by a language model from this plasmid's Addgene catalogue record and pLannotate feature annotations shown in this document.]
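Description:
pEJS482-pCDest2-AcrIIC3Nme-mTagBFP2-IRES is a 7,294 bp mammalian expression plasmid built on the pCSDest2 backbone. It was made to deliver the Type II-C anti-CRISPR protein AcrIIC3Nme from Neisseria meningitidis together with the blue fluorescent protein mTagBFP2. It is propagated in E. coli through a high-copy ColE1/pUC-type origin and selected with ampicillin via the β-lactamase gene. An f1 origin and remnants of the lac promoter/operator and lacZα region are also present from the parental vectors.

The feature table indicates two separate expression units rather than a single bicistronic one. A simian CMV IE94 enhancer/promoter runs to the end of the numbered sequence and, on the circular molecule, reads into an SP6 promoter at the start. This is followed by an unannotated stretch of about 400 bp that ends at a T7 promoter fragment and an SV40 polyadenylation signal. The 351 bp AcrIIC3Nme insert is not annotated by the automated tool, but its size and the SP6 sequencing primer listed for it are consistent with it lying in this gap. This placement is an inference, not a recorded feature.

The second unit uses the human CMV enhancer/promoter, a chimeric β-globin/immunoglobulin intron and a T7 promoter to drive mTagBFP2. An EMCV IRES and a short multiple cloning site fragment follow, and then a second SV40 poly(A) signal. No coding sequence is annotated downstream of the IRES, so it seems to be a carry-over from the pIRES-mTagBFP2 source plasmid.

In practice, the blue fluorescence marks transfected cells that should also express the anti-CRISPR. This allows AcrIIC3Nme to be tested as an off-switch for Neisseria meningitidis Cas9 genome editing in mammalian cells.
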