Addgene plasmid #85750: pEJS482-pCDest2-AcrIIC3Nme-mTagBFP2-IRES
Purpose: Expresses Type II-C anti-CRISPR protein, AcrIIC3Nme from Neisseria meningitidis, and mTagBFP2
Depositing lab: Erik Sontheimer. Depositing organization: University of Massachusetts, Worcester. Publication: Naturally Occurring Off-Switches for CRISPR-Cas9. Pawluk A, Amrani N, Zhang Y, Garcia B, Hidalgo-Reyes Y, Lee J, Edraki A, Shah M, Sontheimer EJ, Maxwell KL, Davidson AR. Cell. 2016 Dec 15;167(7):1829-1838.e9. doi: 10.1016/j.cell.2016.11.017. Epub 2016 Dec 8. PubMed 27984730.
Backbone
  Vector backbone: pCSDest2
  Total vector size (bp): 7294
  Vector type: Mammalian Expression, CRISPR
Growth in bacteria
  Bacterial resistance: Ampicillin, 100 μg/mL
  Growth temperature: 37°C
  Growth strain: DH5alpha
  Copy number: Unknown
Gene/Insert 1
  Gene/Insert name: Type II-C anti-CRISPR AcrIIC3Nme
  Species: Neisseria meningitidis
  Insert size (bp): 351
  GenBank ID: WP_042743676.1
  Promoter: CMV
  Cloning method: Gibson Cloning
  Sequencing primers: 5′ ATTTAGGTGACACTATAGA
Gene/Insert 2
  Gene/Insert name: mTagBFP2
  Species: Synthetic
  Insert size (bp): 711
  Promoter: CMV
  Cloning method: Gibson Cloning
  Sequencing primers: 5′ CGC AAA TGG GCG GTA GGC GTG; 3′ CAG GAA ACA GCT ATG AC
Resource information
  A portion of this plasmid was derived from a plasmid made by: pIRES-mTagBFP2 is a gift from David Grünwald.
Terms and licenses: Academic/Nonprofit Terms; Industry Terms: Not Available to Industry
How to cite: pEJS482-pCDest2-AcrIIC3Nme-mTagBFP2-IRES was a gift from Erik Sontheimer (Addgene plasmid # 85750 ; http://n2t.net/addgene:85750 ; RRID:Addgene_85750)
