>Addgene plasmid #85750 | pEJS482-pCDest2-AcrIIC3Nme-mTagBFP2-IRES | addgene partial sequence | sequence record 170085 | Addgene partial NGS Result
AATTGCGCGCTTGGCGTAATCATGGTCATAGCTGTTTCCTGTGTGAAATTGTTATCCGCTCACAATTCCA
CACAACATACGAGCCGGGAGCATAAAGTGTAAAGCCTGGGGTGCCTAATGAGTGAGCTAACTCACATTAA
TTGCGTTGCGCTCACTGCCCGCTTTCCAGTCGGGAAACCTGTCGTGCCAGCTGCATTAATGAATCGGCCA
ACGCGCGGGGAGAGGCGGTTTGCGTATTGGGCGCTCTTCCGCTTCCTCGCTCACTGACTCGCTGCGCTCG
GTCGTTCGGCTGCGGCGAGCGGTATCAGCTCACTCAAAGGCGGTAATACGGTTATCCACAGAATCAGGGG
ATAACGCAGGAAAGAACATGTGAGCAAAAGGCCAGCAAAAGGCCAGGAACCGTAAAAAGGCCGCGTTGCT
GGCGTTTTTCCATAGGCTCCGCCCCCCTGACGAGCATCACAAAAATCGACGCTCAAGTCAGAGGTGGCGA
AACCCGACAGGACTATAAAGATACCAGGCGTTTCCCCCTGGAAGCTCCCTCGTGCGCTCTCCTGTTCCGA
CCCTGCCGCTTACCGGATACCTGTCCGCCTTTCTCCCTTCGGGAAGCGTGGCGCTTTCTCATAGCTCACG
CTGTAGGTATCTCAGTTCGGTGTAGGTCGTTCGCTCCAAGCTGGGCTGTGTGCACGAACCCCCCGTTCAG
CCCGACCGCTGCGCCTTATCCGGTAACTATCGTCTTGAGTCCAACCCGGTAAGACACGACTTATCGCCAC
TGGCAGCAGCCACTGGTAACAGGATTAGCAGAGCGAGGTATGTAGGCGGTGCTACAGAGTTCTTGAAGTG
GTGGCCTAACTACGGCTACACTAGAAGAACAGTATTTGGTATCTGCGCTCTGCTGAAGCCAGTTACCTTC
GGAAAAAGAGTTGGTAGCTCTTGATCCGGCAAACAAACCACCGCTGGTAGCGGTGGTTTTTTTGTTTGCA
AGCAGCAGATTACGCGCAGAAAAAAAGGATCTCAAGAAGATCCTTTGATCTTTTCTACGGGGTCTGACGC
TCAGTGGAACGAAAACTCACGTTAAGGGATTTTGGTCATGAGATTATCAAAAAGGATCTTCACCTAGATC
CTTTTAAATTAAAAATGAAGTTTTAAATCAATCTAAAGTATATATGAGTAAACTTGGTCTGACAGTTACC
AATGCTTAATCAGTGAGGCACCTATCTCAGCGATCTGTCTATTTCGTTCATCCATAGTTGCCTGACTCCC
CGTCGTGTAGATAACTACGATACGGGAGGGCTTACCATCTGGCCCCAGTGCTGCAATGATACCGCGAGAC
CCACGCTCACCGGCTCCAGATTTATCAGCAATAAACCAGCCAGCCGGAAGGGCCGAGCGCAGAAGTGGTC
CTGCAACTTTATCCGCCTCCATCCAGTCTATTAATTGTTGCCGGGAAGCTAGAGTAAGTAGTTCGCCAGT
TAATAGTTTGCGCAACGTTGTTGCCATTGCTACAGGCATCGTGGTGTCACGCTCGTCGTTTGGTATGGCT
TCATTCAGCTCCGGTTCCCAACGATCAAGGCGAGTTACATGATCCCCCATGTTGTGCAAAAAAGCGGTTA
GCTCCTTCGGTCCTCCGATCGTTGTCAGAAGTAAGTTGGCCGCAGTGTTATCACTCATGGTTATGGCAGC
ACTGCATAATTCTCTTACTGTCATGCCATCCGTAAGATGCTTTTCTGTGACTGGTGAGTACTCAACCAAG
TCATTCTGAGAATAGTGTATGCGGCGACCGAGTTGCTCTTGCCCGGCGTCAATACGGGATAATACCGCGC
CACATAGCAGAACTTTAAAAGTGCTCATCATTGGAAAACGTTCTTCGGGGCGAAAACTCTCAAGGATCTT
ACCGCTGTTGAGATCCAGTTCGATGTAACCCACTCGTGCACCCAACTGATCTTCAGCATCTTTTACTTTC
ACCAGCGTTTCTGGGTGAGCAAAAACAGGAAGGCAAAATGCCGCAAAAAAGGGAATAAGGGCGACACGGA
AATGTTGAATACTCATACTCTTCCTTTTTCAATATTATTGAAGCATTTATCAGGGTTATTGTCTCATGAG
CGGATACATATTTGAATGTATTTAGAAAAATAAACAAATAGGGGTTCCGCGCACATTTCCCCGAAAAGTG
CCACCTAAATTGTAAGCGTTAATATTTTGTTAAAATTCGCGTTAAATTTTTGTTAAATCAGCTCATTTTT
TAACCAATAGGCCGAAATCGGCAAAATCCCTTATAAATCAAAAGAATAGACCGAGATAGGGT
[37 nt withheld, positions 2303-2339]
AAAGAACGTGGACTCCAACGTCAAAGG
[49 nt withheld, positions 2367-2415]
T
[91 nt withheld, positions 2417-2507]
G
[124 nt withheld, positions 2509-2632]
CCCATTCGCCATTCAGGCTGCGCAACTGTTGGGAAGGGCGATCGGTGCGGGCCTCTTCGCTATTACGCCA
GTCGACCGCCAATTCAATATGGCGTATATGGACTCATGCCAATTCAATATGGTGGATCTGGACCTGTGCC
AATTCAATATGGCGTATATGGACTCGTGCCAATTCAATATGGTGGATCTGGACCCCAGCCAATTCAATAT
GGCGGACTTGGCACCATGCCAATTCAATATGGCGGACCTGGCACTGTGCCAACTGGGGAGGGGTCTACTT
GGCACGGTGCCAAGTTTGAGGAGGGGTCTTGGCCCTGTGCCAAGTCCGCCATATTGAATTGGCATGGTGC
CAATAATGGCGGCCATATTGGCTATATGCCAGGATCAATATATAGGCAATATCCAATATGGCCCTATGCC
AATATGGCTATTGGCCAGGTTCAATACTATGTATTGGCCCTATGCCATATAGTATTCCATATATGGGTTT
TCCTATTGACGTAGATAGCCCCTCCCAATGGGCGGTCCCATATACCATATATGGGGCTTCCTAATACCGC
CCATAGCCACTCCCCCATTGACGTCAATGGTCTCTATATATGGTCTTTCCTATTGACGTCATATGGGCGG
TCCTATTGACGTATATGGCGCCTCCCCCATTGACGTCAATTACGGTAAATGGCCCGCCTGGCTCAATGCC
CATTGACGTCAATAGGACCACCCACCATTGACGTCAATGGGATGGCTCATTGCCCATTCATATCCGTTCT
CACGCCCCCTATTGACGTCAATGACGGTAAATGGCCCACTTGGCAGTACATCAATATCTATTAATAGTAA
CTTGGCAAGTACATTACTATTGGAAGTACGCCAGGGTACATTGGCAGTACTCCCATTGACGTCAATGGCG
GTAAATGGCCCGCGATGGCTGCCAAGTACATCCCCATTGACGTCAATGGGGAGGGGCAATGACGCAAATG
GGCGTTCCATTGACGTAAATGGGCGGTAGGCGTGCCTAATGGGAGGTCTATATAAGCAATGCTCGTTTAG
GGAACCGCCATTCTGCCTGGGGACGTCGGAGCAAGCTTGATTTAGGTGACACTATAGAATACAAGCTACT
TGTTCTTTTTGCAGGATCCCATCGATTCGAAGCCGCCACCATGTTCAAACGCGCTATTATCTTCACTTCT
TTCAACGGCTTTGAAAAAGTTTCTCGAACTGAAAAACGCCGCCTTGCCAAAATCATCAATGCTCGAGTTT
CCATCATCGACGAATACTTGAGAGCCAAAGACACCAACGCATCGCTTGACGGTCAGTACCGCGCTTTCTT
GTTCAACGACGAATCGCCCGCAATGACCGAATTTCTGGCAAAACTTAAAGCCTTTGCCGAAAGTTGCACC
GGAATCAGCATCGACGCATGGGAAATTGAAGAAAGCGAATACGTCCGCCTGCCGGTGGAACGCAGGGATT
TCTTAGCGGCAGCCAACGGCAAAGAGATTTTTAAAATTTAATGACTCGAGCCTCTAGAACTATAGTGAGT
CGTATTACGTAGATCCAGACATGATAAGATACATTGATGAGTTTGGACAAACCACAACTAGAATGCAGTG
AAAAAAATGCTTTATTTGTGAAATTTGTGATGCTATTGCTTTATTTGTAACCATTATAAGCTGCAATAAA
CAAGTTAACAACAACAATTGCATTCATTTTATGTTTCAGGTTCAGGGGGAGGTGTGGGAGGTTTTTTAAT
TCGCGGCCGCGGCGCCAATGCATTGGGCCCGGTACCTCACMKSGSYCGMSRSRYCWWYRMWWTKGGCCCG
GTACCTCACATGGCTCGACAGATCTTCAATATTGGCCATTAGCCATATTATTCATTGGTTATATAGCATA
AATCAATATTGGCTATTGGCCATTGCATACGTTGTATCTATATCATAATATGTACATTTATATTGGCTCA
TGTCCAATATGACCGCCATGTTGGCATTGATTATTGACTAGTTATTAATAGTAATCAATTACGGGGTCAT
TAGTTCATAGCCCATATATGGAGTTCCGCGTTACATAACTTACGGTAAATGGCCCGCCTGGCTGACCGCC
CAACGACCCCCGCCCATTGACGTCAATAATGACGTATGTTCCCATAGTAACGCCAATAGGGACTTTCCAT
TGACGTCAATGGGTGGAGTATTTACGGTAAACTGCCCACTTGGCAGTACATCAAGTGTATCATATGCCAA
GTCCGCCCCCTATTGACGTCAATGACGGTAAATGGCCCGCCTGGCATTATGCCCAGTACATGACCTTACG
GGACTTTCCTACTTGGCAGTACATCTACGTATTAGTCATCGCTATTACCATGGTGATGCGGTTTTGGCAG
TACACCAATGGGCGTGGATAGCGGTTTGACTCACGGGGATTTCCAAGTCTCCACCCCATTGACGTCAATG
GGAGTTTGTTTTGGCACCAAAATCAACGGGACTTTCCAAAATGTCGTAACAACTGCGATCGCCCGCCCCG
TTGACGCAAATGGGCGGTAGGCGTGTACGGTGGGAGGTCTATATAAGCAGAGCTCGTTTAGTGAACCGTC
AGATCACTAGAAGCTTTATTGCGGTAGTTTATCACAGTTAAATTGCTAACGCAGTCAGTGCTTCTGACAC
AACAGTCTCGAACTTAAGCTGCAGTGACTCTCTTAAGGTAGCCTTGCAGAAGTTGGTCGTGAGGCACTGG
GCAGGTAAGTATCAAGGTTACAAGACAGGTTTAAGGAGACCAATAGAAACTGGGCTTGTCGAGACAGAGA
AGACTCTTGCGTTTCTGATAGGCACCTATTGGTCTTACTGACATCCACTTTGCCTTTCTCTCCACAGGTG
TCCACTCCCAGTTCAATTACAGCTCTTAAGGCTAGAGTACTTAATACGACTCACTATAGGCTAGAATGGT
GTCTAAGGGCGAAGAGCTGATTAAGGAGAACATGCACATGAAGCTGTACATGGAGGGCACCGTGGACAAC
CATCACTTCAAGTGCACATCCGAGGGCGAAGGCAAGCCCTACGAGGGCACCCAGACCATGAGAATCAAGG
TGGTCGAGGGCGGCCCTCTCCCCTTCGCCTTCGACATCCTGGCTACTAGCTTCCTCTACGGCAGCAAGAC
CTTCATCAACCACACCCAGGGCATCCCCGACTTCTTCAAGCAGTCCTTCCCTGAGGGCTTCACATGGGAG
AGAGTCACCACATACGAAGACGGGGGCGTGCTGACCGCTACCCAGGACACCAGCCTCCAGGACGGCTGCC
TCATCTACAACGTCAAGATCAGAGGGGTGAACTTCACATCCAACGGCCCTGTGATGCAGAAGAAAACACT
CGGCTGGGAGGCCTTCACCGAGACGCTGTACCCCGCTGACGGCGGCCTGGAAGGCAGAAACGACATGGCC
CTGAAGCTCGTGGGCGGGAGCCATCTGATCGCAAACGCCAAGACCACATATAGATCCAAGAAACCCGCTA
AGAACCTCAAGATGCCTGGCGTCTACTATGTGGACTACAGACTGGAAAGAATCAAGGAGGCCAACAACGA
GACCTACGTCGAGCAGCACGAGGTGGCAGTGGCCAGATACTGCGACCTCCCTAGCAAACTGGGGCACAAG
CTTAATTGAACGCGTCGAGCATGCATCTAGGGCGGCCAATTCCGCCCCTCTCCCCCCCCCCCCTCTCCCT
CCCCCCCCCCTAACGTTACTGGCCGAAGCCGCTTGGAATAAGGCCGGTGTGCGTTTGTCTATATGTTATT
TTCCACCATATTGCCGTCTTTTGGCAATGTGAGGGCCCGGAAACCTGGCCCTGTCTTCTTGACGAGCATT
CCTAGGGGTCTTTCCCCTCTCGCCAAAGGAATGCAAGGTCTGTTGAATGTCGTGAAGGAAGCAGTTCCTC
TGGAAGCTTCTTGAAGACAAACAACGTCTGTAGCGACCCTTTGCAGGCAGCGGAACCCCCCACCTGGCGA
CAGGTGCCTCTGCGGCCAAAAGCCACGTGTATAAGATACACCTGCAAAGGCGGCACAACCCCAGTGCCAC
GTTGTGAGTTGGATAGTTGTGGAAAGAGTCAAATGGCTCTCCTCAAGCGTATTCAACAAGGGGCTGAAGG
ATGCCCAGAAGGTACCCCATTGTATGGGATCTGATCTGGGGCCTCGGTGCACATGCTTTACATGTGTTTA
GTCGAGGTTAAAAAAACGTCTAGGCCCCCCGAACCACGGGGACGTGGTTTTCCTTTGAAAAACACGATGA
TAAGCTTGCCACAACCCGGGATCCTCTAGAGTCGACCCGGGCGGCCGCTTCCCTTTAGTGAGGGTTAATG
CTTCGAGCAGACATGATAAGATACATTGATGAGTTTGGACAAACCACAACTAGAATGCAGTGAAAAAAAT
GCTTTATTTGTGAAATTTGTGATGCTATTGCTTTATTTGTAACCATTATAAGCTGCAATAAACAAGTTAA
CAACAACAATTGCATTCATTTTATGTTTCAGGTTCAGGGGGAGATGTGGGAGGTTTTTTAAAGCAAGTAA
AACCTCTACAAATGTGGTAAAATCCGATAAGGATCGATCCGGGCGGTACCCAGCTTTTGTTCCCTTTAGT
GAGGGTTAATT
